>Addgene plasmid #107005 | pGL3 1 kb prom. + Enhancer CD274 | addgene full sequence | sequence record 206332 | Addgene NGS Result
GGCCGCAATAAAATATCTTTATTTTCATTACATCTGTGTGTTGGTTTTTTGTGTGAATCGATAGTACTAA
CATACGCTCTCCATCAAAACAAAACGAAACAAAACAAACTAGCAAAATAGGCTGTCCCCAGTGCAAGTGC
AGGTGCCAGAACATTTCTCTATCGATAGGTACCGAGCTCTTACGCGTGCCAAATCAAGGCAGTGTCAGCC
TCAATAATTTCCCAGATAAAAATAAAAATCTGTGATACAATCAGAATGTGAAAATTCTTATTTTGGAAGC
AAATGTCATAACCAATGCAAGGGCTATCTCAATATTCATTCATTATGCAGTATTTTGAACTGCAGTTGAA
ATGAATAAGAAGGAAAGGCAAACAACGAAGAGTCCAATTTCTCAATTTAGAAAAAGAGAAAAAAAAGAAA
AGGGAGCACACAGGCACGGTGGCTCAAGCCTGTAATATCAGCACTTTGGCGGATCACTTGAGGTCAAGGA
GTTCGAGAAAAGAGAGCACCTAGAAGTTCAGCGCGGGATAATACTTAAGTAAATTATGACACCATCGTCT
GTCATCTTGGGCCCATTCACTAACCCAAAGCTTTCAAAAGGGCTTTCTTAACCCTCACCTAGAATAGGCT
TCCGCAGCCTTAATCCTTAGGGTGGCAGAATATCAGGGACCCTGAGCATTCTTAAAAGATGTAGCTCGGG
ATGGGAAGTTCTTTTAATGACAAAGCAAATGAAGTTTCATTATGTCGAGGAACTTTGAGGAAGTCACAGA
ATCCACGATTTAAAAATATATTTCCTATTATACACCCATACACACACACACACACCTACTTTCTAGAATA
AAAACCAAAGCCATATGGGTCTGCTGCTGACTTTTTATATGTTGTAGAGTTATATCAAGTTATGTCAAGA
TGTTCAGTCACCTTGAAGAGGCTTTTATCAGAAAGGGGGACGCCTTTCTGATAAAGGTTAAGGGGTAACC
TTAAGCTCTTACCCCTCTGAAGGTAAAATCAAGGTGCGTTCAGATGTTGGCTTGTTGTAAATTTCTTTTT
TTATTAATAACATACTAAATGTGGATTTGCTTTAATCTTCGAAACTCTTCCCGGTGAAAATCTCATTTAC
AAGAAAACTGGACTGACATGTTTCACTTTCTGTTTCATTTCTATACACAGCTTTATTCCTAGGACACCAA
CACTAGATACCTAAACTGAAAGCTTCCGCCGATTTCACCGAAGGTCAGGAAAGTCCAACGCCCGGCAAAC
TGGATTTGCTGCCTTGGGCAGAGCTCGAGATCTGCGATCTAAGTAAGCTTGGCATTCCGGTACTGTTGGT
AAAGCCACCATGGAAGACGCCAAAAACATAAAGAAAGGCCCGGCGCCATTCTATCCGCTGGAAGATGGAA
CCGCTGGAGAGCAACTGCATAAGGCTATGAAGAGATACGCCCTGGTTCCTGGAACAATTGCTTTTACAGA
TGCACATATCGAGGTGGACATCACTTACGCTGAGTACTTCGAAATGTCCGTTCGGTTGGCAGAAGCTATG
AAACGATATGGGCTGAATACAAATCACAGAATCGTCGTATGCAGTGAAAACTCTCTTCAATTCTTTATGC
CGGTGTTGGGCGCGTTATTTATCGGAGTTGCAGTTGCGCCCGCGAACGACATTTATAATGAACGTGAATT
GCTCAACAGTATGGGCATTTCGCAGCCTACCGTGGTGTTCGTTTCCAAAAAGGGGTTGCAAAAAATTTTG
AACGTGCAAAAAAAGCTCCCAATCATCCAAAAAATTATTATCATGGATTCTAAAACGGATTACCAGGGAT
TTCAGTCGATGTACACGTTCGTCACATCTCATCTACCTCCCGGTTTTAATGAATACGATTTTGTGCCAGA
GTCCTTCGATAGGGACAAGACAATTGCACTGATCATGAACTCCTCTGGATCTACTGGTCTGCCTAAAGGT
GTCGCTCTGCCTCATAGAACTGCCTGCGTGAGATTCTCGCATGCCAGAGATCCTATTTTTGGCAATCAAA
TCATTCCGGATACTGCGATTTTAAGTGTTGTTCCATTCCATCACGGTTTTGGAATGTTTACTACACTCGG
ATATTTGATATGTGGATTTCGAGTCGTCTTAATGTATAGATTTGAAGAAGAGCTGTTTCTGAGGAGCCTT
CAGGATTACAAGATTCAAAGTGCGCTGCTGGTGCCAACCCTATTCTCCTTCTTCGCCAAAAGCACTCTGA
TTGACAAATACGATTTATCTAATTTACACGAAATTGCTTCTGGTGGCGCTCCCCTCTCTAAGGAAGTCGG
GGAAGCGGTTGCCAAGAGGTTCCATCTGCCAGGTATCAGGCAAGGATATGGGCTCACTGAGACTACATCA
GCTATTCTGATTACACCCGAGGGGGATGATAAACCGGGCGCGGTCGGTAAAGTTGTTCCATTTTTTGAAG
CGAAGGTTGTGGATCTGGATACCGGGAAAACGCTGGGCGTTAATCAAAGAGGCGAACTGTGTGTGAGAGG
TCCTATGATTATGTCCGGTTATGTAAACAATCCGGAAGCGACCAACGCCTTGATTGACAAGGATGGATGG
CTACATTCTGGAGACATAGCTTACTGGGACGAAGACGAACACTTCTTCATCGTTGACCGCCTGAAGTCTC
TGATTAAGTACAAAGGCTATCAGGTGGCTCCCGCTGAATTGGAATCCATCTTGCTCCAACACCCCAACAT
CTTCGACGCAGGTGTCGCAGGTCTTCCCGACGATGACGCCGGTGAACTTCCCGCCGCCGTTGTTGTTTTG
GAGCACGGAAAGACGATGACGGAAAAAGAGATCGTGGATTACGTCGCCAGTCAAGTAACAACCGCGAAAA
AGTTGCGCGGAGGAGTTGTGTTTGTGGACGAAGTACCGAAAGGTCTTACCGGAAAACTCGACGCAAGAAA
AATCAGAGAGATCCTCATAAAGGCCAAGAAGGGCGGAAAGATCGCCGTGTAATTCTAGAGTCGGGGCGGC
CGGCCGCTTCGAGCAGACATGATAAGATACATTGATGAGTTTGGACAAACCACAACTAGAATGCAGTGAA
AAAAATGCTTTATTTGTGAAATTTGTGATGCTATTGCTTTATTTGTAACCATTATAAGCTGCAATAAACA
AGTTAACAACAACAATTGCATTCATTTTATGTTTCAGGTTCAGGGGGAGGTGTGGGAGGTTTTTTAAAGC
AAGTAAAACCTCTACAAATGTGGTAAAATCGATAAGGATCCCAAAGATTGGAGAGGCACTAAGAGGGAAA
ACTTACCTCTTTCTTATCAAAGTTTGTAAATATATGTATAACAGAAGAGGGAGAAAATATTAATAAATGC
ACAGATTGGCTGAAATAGAGTATAAATCTTTTACTCCCCTACTTCAACATAAACTGCAAAAGGAGAGTGA
CTTTTCTTTCACTCTGACTTCCGTATTCCTCATGCTTAAAATAGTGCCTAGCACAGAAGAGGTGCTCAAT
CAGTGTTTGCTAAACGAAATAATTAGTCACATTTCAAGCAGGATGACTAAATGAAGAATAGAATCTAGGC
AGATACTCTGGAAGAGTGGCTGTGAGTCATTCATATCTTAGTATGAATTAGTCAAATCCAACTCTCTCCC
CTTCCCACTCCCCACTGTTAGTAGAAGAATCTGTTTATTGAGAGAATAGATTTATAATTTAGAATAAGTG
AGAGGGGCAGAAGAGGAGATTTTGAAGGATGGCACCTGAAGGAGGACTAGCATGGCTGAGACAGTGAAGT
GGAAGTCTTGAATAGCTAAAGGGTAAGATGAAAGTATTTAGCTGTAGGGGGAAAAAGCATTGACAGGTTG
GAAAAGTAAAAGTCAGATTCTCCTTGCTCTGAAATGTTGTACAGGGCAGGTTCTACTAGGTATGTTACAA
TGCAGAAAAAACATGAAATAATTGAGAGGAATTTGGTGCAATATTATCTTCTTGGCTTCGTCGACCGATG
CCCTTGAGAGCCTTCAACCCAGTCAGCTCCTTCCGGTGGGCGCGGGGCATGACTATCGTCGCCGCACTTA
TGACTGTCTTCTTTATCATGCAACTCGTAGGACAGGTGCCGGCAGCGCTCTTCCGCTTCCTCGCTCACTG
ACTCGCTGCGCTCGGTCGTTCGGCTGCGGCGAGCGGTATCAGCTCACTCAAAGGCGGTAATACGGTTATC
CACAGAATCAGGGGATAACGCAGGAAAGAACATGTGAGCAAAAGGCCAGCAAAAGGCCAGGAACCGTAAA
AAGGCCGCGTTGCTGGCGTTTTTCCATAGGCTCCGCCCCCCTGACGAGCATCACAAAAATCGACGCTCAA
GTCAGAGGTGGCGAAACCCGACAGGACTATAAAGATACCAGGCGTTTCCCCCTGGAAGCTCCCTCGTGCG
CTCTCCTGTTCCGACCCTGCCGCTTACCGGATACCTGTCCGCCTTTCTCCCTTCGGGAAGCGTGGCGCTT
TCTCATAGCTCACGCTGTAGGTATCTCAGTTCGGTGTAGGTCGTTCGCTCCAAGCTGGGCTGTGTGCACG
AACCCCCCGTTCAGCCCGACCGCTGCGCCTTATCCGGTAACTATCGTCTTGAGTCCAACCCGGTAAGACA
CGACTTATCGCCACTGGCAGCAGCCACTGGTAACAGGATTAGCAGAGCGAGGTATGTAGGCGGTGCTACA
GAGTTCTTGAAGTGGTGGCCTAACTACGGCTACACTAGAAGAACAGTATTTGGTATCTGCGCTCTGCTGA
AGCCAGTTACCTTCGGAAAAAGAGTTGGTAGCTCTTGATCCGGCAAACAAACCACCGCTGGTAGCGGTGG
TTTTTTTGTTTGCAAGCAGCAGATTACGCGCAGAAAAAAAGGATCTCAAGAAGATCCTTTGATCTTTTCT
ACGGGGTCTGACGCTCAGTGGAACGAAAACTCACGTTAAGGGATTTTGGTCATGAGATTATCAAAAAGGA
TCTTCACCTAGATCCTTTTAAATTAAAAATGAAGTTTTAAATCAATCTAAAGTATATATGAGTAAACTTG
GTCTGACAGTTACCAATGCTTAATCAGTGAGGCACCTATCTCAGCGATCTGTCTATTTCGTTCATCCATA
GTTGCCTGACTCCCCGTCGTGTAGATAACTACGATACGGGAGGGCTTACCATCTGGCCCCAGTGCTGCAA
TGATACCGCGAGACCCACGCTCACCGGCTCCAGATTTATCAGCAATAAACCAGCCAGCCGGAAGGGCCGA
GCGCAGAAGTGGTCCTGCAACTTTATCCGCCTCCATCCAGTCTATTAATTGTTGCCGGGAAGCTAGAGTA
AGTAGTTCGCCAGTTAATAGTTTGCGCAACGTTGTTGCCATTGCTACAGGCATCGTGGTGTCACGCTCGT
CGTTTGGTATGGCTTCATTCAGCTCCGGTTCCCAACGATCAAGGCGAGTTACATGATCCCCCATGTTGTG
CAAAAAAGCGGTTAGCTCCTTCGGTCCTCCGATCGTTGTCAGAAGTAAGTTGGCCGCAGTGTTATCACTC
ATGGTTATGGCAGCACTGCATAATTCTCTTACTGTCATGCCATCCGTAAGATGCTTTTCTGTGACTGGTG
AGTACTCAACCAAGTCATTCTGAGAATAGTGTATGCGGCGACCGAGTTGCTCTTGCCCGGCGTCAATACG
GGATAATACCGCGCCACATAGCAGAACTTTAAAAGTGCTCATCATTGGAAAACGTTCTTCGGGGCGAAAA
CTCTCAAGGATCTTACCGCTGTTGAGATCCAGTTCGATGTAACCCACTCGTGCACCCAACTGATCTTCAG
CATCTTTTACTTTCACCAGCGTTTCTGGGTGAGCAAAAACAGGAAGGCAAAATGCCGCAAAAAAGGGAAT
AAGGGCGACACGGAAATGTTGAATACTCATACTCTTCCTTTTTCAATATTATTGAAGCATTTATCAGGGT
TATTGTCTCATGAGCGGATACATATTTGAATGTATTTAGAAAAATAAACAAATAGGGGTTCCGCGCACAT
TTCCCCGAAAAGTGCCACCTG
[124 nt withheld, positions 6042-6165]
C
[91 nt withheld, positions 6167-6257]
A
[49 nt withheld, positions 6259-6307]
CCTTTGACGTTGGAGTCCACGTTCTTT
[37 nt withheld, positions 6335-6371]
ACCCTATCTCGGTCTATTCTTTTGATTTATAAGGGATTTTGCCGATTTCGGCCTATTGGTTAAAAAATGA
GCTGATTTAACAAAAATTTAACGCGAATTTTAACAAAATATTAACGCTTACAATTTGCCATTCGCCATTC
AGGCTGCGCAACTGTTGGGAAGGGCGATCGGTGCGGGCCTCTTCGCTATTACGCCAGCCCAAGCTACCAT
GATAAGTAAGTAATATTAAGGTACGGGAGGTACTTGGAGC
Features (pLannotate 1.2.2; 11 found; start..end, strand, type, name):
      7..55      +  polyA_signal   poly(A) signal: synthetic polyadenylation signal
     69..160     +  misc_feature   pause site: RNA polymerase II transcriptional pause signal from the human α2 globin gene
   1340..2992    +  CDS            luciferase: firefly luciferase; luc+; enhanced luc+ version of the luciferase gene
   3033..3154    -  polyA_signal   SV40 poly(A) signal: SV40 polyadenylation signal
   3177..3245    -  CDS            large T antigen (fragment): large T antigen from SV40 (simian virus 40)
   3979..4111    +  CDS            TcR (fragment): tetracycline efflux protein; tet; confers resistance to tetracycline
   4291..4879    -  rep_origin     ori: high-copy-number ColE1/pMB1/pBR322/pUC origin of replication
   5050..5910    -  CDS            AmpR: β-lactamase; bla; confers resistance to ampicillin, carbenicillin, and related antibiotics
   5911..6015    -  promoter       AmpR promoter: bla
   6042..6470    +  rep_origin     f1 ori (sequence partly withheld): f1 bacteriophage origin of replication; arrow indicates direction of (+) strand synthesis
   6502..6569    -  CDS            lacZα (fragment): LacZα fragment of β-galactosidase; lacZ fragment
