[The description below was written by a language model from this plasmid's Addgene catalogue record and pLannotate feature annotations shown in this document.]
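Description:
pGL3 1 kb prom. + Enhancer CD274 is a firefly luciferase reporter plasmid built on the Promega pGL3 backbone, intended for transient transfection of mammalian cells to measure transcriptional regulatory activity from the human CD274 (PD-L1, B7-H1) locus. It is propagated in E. coli through a high-copy ColE1/pUC-type origin with ampicillin selection from the bla gene and its promoter. An f1 origin is also present, allowing single-stranded DNA production. The short annotated fragments of TcR, lacZα and SV40 large T antigen are backbone remnants, not functional genes.

The reporter is the enhanced luc+ luciferase coding sequence followed by an SV40 polyadenylation signal. Upstream of the cloning region sit a synthetic poly(A) signal and the α2-globin RNA polymerase II pause site, standard pGL3 elements that block read-through transcription from the backbone and so lower background signal. The catalogue lists a 718 bp human CD274 insert cloned between BamHI and SalI, the sites downstream of the luciferase unit where pGL3 vectors accept enhancer elements. This fits an unannotated stretch between the SV40 poly(A) region and the origin. The plasmid name also indicates a roughly 1 kb CD274 promoter fragment, and a similarly sized unannotated gap lies between the pause site and the luciferase start, but the record does not describe that fragment or give its boundaries. The depositor notes two published SNPs in the cloned genomic region.

Luciferase output should therefore report the combined activity of the CD274 promoter and putative enhancer. The associated study concerns oncogenic RAS signalling and the control of PD-L1 expression.
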