Addgene plasmid #107005: pGL3 1 kb prom. + Enhancer CD274
Purpose: Modified Luciferase expression vector
Depositing lab: Julian Downward. Depositing organization: Francis Crick Institute. Publication: Oncogenic RAS Signaling Promotes Tumor Immunoresistance by Stabilizing PD-L1 mRNA. Coelho MA, de Carne Trecesson S, Rana S, Zecchin D, Moore C, Molina-Arcas M, East P, Spencer-Dene B, Nye E, Barnouin K, Snijders AP, Lai WS, Blackshear PJ, Downward J. Immunity. 2017 Dec 19;47(6):1083-1099.e6. doi: 10.1016/j.immuni.2017.11.016. Epub 2017 Dec 12. PubMed 29246442.
Backbone
  Vector backbone: pGL3
  Backbone manufacturer: Promega
  Vector type: Mammalian Expression, Luciferase
Growth in bacteria
  Bacterial resistance: Ampicillin, 100 μg/mL
  Growth temperature: 37°C
  Growth strain: DH5alpha
  Copy number: Unknown
Gene/Insert
  Gene/Insert name: CD274 (alt name: PD-L1, B7-H1)
  Species: H. sapiens (human)
  Insert size (bp): 718
  Mutation: N.B. There are two published SNPs in this region of the H. sapiens genome sequence
  Entrez Gene: CD274 (a.k.a. ADMIO5, B7-H, B7H1, PD-L1, PDCD1L1, PDCD1LG1, PDL1, hPD-L1)
  Cloning method: Restriction Enzyme; 5′ cloning site BamHI (unknown if destroyed); 3′ cloning site SalI (unknown if destroyed)
  Sequencing primers: 5′ TTTAAAGCAAGTAAAACCTC; 3′ GAGCTGACTGGGTTGAAG
Terms and licenses: Academic/Nonprofit Terms; Industry Terms: Not Available to Industry
How to cite: pGL3 1 kb prom. + Enhancer CD274 was a gift from Julian Downward (Addgene plasmid # 107005 ; http://n2t.net/addgene:107005 ; RRID:Addgene_107005)
