>Addgene plasmid #107005 | pGL3 1 kb prom. + Enhancer CD274 | depositor partial sequence | sequence record 201911 | pGL3 1 kb prom. + Enhancer CD274 sequence 718 bps
CAAAGATTGGAGAGGCACTAAGAGGGAAAACTTACCTCTTTCTTATCAAAGTTTGTAAATATATGTATAA
CAGAAGAGGGAGAAAATATTAATAAATGCACAGATTGGCTGAAATAGAGTATAAATCTTTTACTCCCCTA
CTTCAACATAAACTGCAAAAGGAGAGTGACTTTTCTTTCACTCTGACTTCCGTATTCCTCATGCTTAAAA
TAGTGCCTAGCACAGAAGAGGTGCTCAATCAGTGTTTGCTAAACGAAATAATTAGTCACATTTCAAGCAG
GATGACTAAATGAAGAATAGAATCTAGGCAGATACTCTGGAAGAGTGGCTGTGAGTCATTCATATCTTAG
TATGAATTAGTCAAATCCAACTCTCTCCCCTTCCCACTCCCCACTGTTAGTAGAAGAATCTGTTTATTGA
GAGAATAGATTTATAATTTAGAATAAGTGAGAGGGGCAGAAGAGGAGATTTTGAAGGATGGCACCTGAAG
GAGGACTAGCATGGCTGAGACAGTGAAGTGGAAGTCTTGAATAGCTAAAGGGTAAGATGAAAGTATTTAG
CTGTAGGGGGAAAAAGCATTGACAGGTTGGAAAAGTAAAAGTCAGATTCTCCTTGCTCTGAAATGTTGTA
CAGGGCAGGTTCTACTAGGTATGTTACAATGCAGAAAAAACATGAAATAATTGAGAGGAATTTGGTGCAA
TATTATCTTCTTGGCTTC
